Addgene plasmid #12566: PCD FL6X
Depositing lab: Carl Novina. Depositing organization: Dana-Farber Cancer Institute. Publication: Recapitulation of short RNA-directed translational gene silencing in vitro. Wang B, Love TM, Call ME, Doench JG, Novina CD. Mol Cell. 2006 May 19. 22(4):553-60. 10.1016/j.molcel.2006.03.034 PubMed 16713585.
Backbone
  Vector backbone: pcDNA3.1
  Backbone manufacturer: Invitrogen
  Backbone size w/o insert (bp): 7200
  Vector type: Mammalian Expression, Luciferase ; Reporter for translation repression
  Selectable markers: Neomycin (select with G418)
Growth in bacteria
  Bacterial resistance: Ampicillin, 100 μg/mL
  Growth temperature: 37°C
  Growth strain: DH5alpha
  Copy number: High Copy
Gene/Insert
  Gene/Insert name: Four CXCR4 imperfect binding sites (alt name: CXCR4)
  Species: H. sapiens (human)
  Insert size (bp): 140
  Entrez Gene: CXCR4 (a.k.a. CD184, D2S201E, FB22, HM89, HSY3RR, LAP-3, LAP3, LCR1, LESTR, NPY3R, NPYR, NPYRL, NPYY3R, WHIM, WHIMS, WHIMS1)
  Tag / fusion protein: luciferase (N terminal on backbone)
  Cloning method: Restriction Enzyme; 5′ cloning site XbaI (not destroyed); 3′ cloning site ApaI (not destroyed)
  Sequencing primers: 5′ n/a; 3′ BGH rev primer
Terms and licenses: Academic/Nonprofit Terms; Industry Terms: Not Available to Industry
Depositor comments: Firefly luciferase was cloned into the HindIII/SpeI sites of pcDNA3.1. Six imperfect complementary binding sites to the antisense strand of CXCR4 siRNA were cloned in the XbaI/ApaI sites in the 3'UTR of luciferase. Author's sequence data was obtained by using a primer reading forward from inside the luciferase gene.
How to cite: PCD FL6X was a gift from Carl Novina (Addgene plasmid # 12566 ; http://n2t.net/addgene:12566 ; RRID:Addgene_12566)
