[The description below was written by a language model from this plasmid's Addgene catalogue record.]
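Description:
PCD FL6X is a mammalian expression and luciferase reporter plasmid built on the pcDNA3.1 backbone, designed to report on short-RNA-directed translational repression. It is propagated in E. coli as a high-copy plasmid under ampicillin selection, and it carries a neomycin resistance marker that allows G418 selection in mammalian cells. No feature table accompanies the record, so the promoter is not explicitly stated. pcDNA3.1 vectors normally drive the insert from the CMV immediate-early promoter and terminate with the BGH polyadenylation signal, and the use of a BGH reverse primer for sequencing is consistent with this.

The payload has two parts. Firefly luciferase was cloned into the HindIII/SpeI sites of the backbone, and a short cassette of about 140 bp was placed downstream at XbaI/ApaI, so that it lies in the luciferase 3' UTR. This cassette contains repeated binding sites that are imperfectly complementary to the antisense strand of a CXCR4 siRNA. Because the pairing is imperfect, the small RNA is expected to behave like a microRNA, repressing translation of the luciferase message rather than directing its cleavage, and this is read out as reduced luciferase activity. The "luciferase tag" listed in the record is therefore the reporter open reading frame upstream of the sites, not a protein fusion to CXCR4.

The record is inconsistent about the number of sites. The insert name says four, whereas the depositor comments and the "6X" in the plasmid name indicate six, so sequence verification would be needed to settle this. The associated work concerns recapitulating short-RNA-directed translational silencing in vitro, which fits the plasmid's use as a target reporter alongside the CXCR4 siRNA.
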