>Addgene plasmid #12566 | PCD FL6X | depositor partial sequence | sequence record 7365 | Author sequence
GGCTACATTCTGGAGACATAGCTTACTGGGACGAAGACGAACACTTCTTCATCGTTGACCGCCTGAAGTC
TCTGATTAAGTACAAAGGCTATCAGGTGGCTCCCGCTGAATTGGAATCCATCTTGCTCCAACACCCCAAC
ATCTTCGACGCAGGTGTCGCAGGTCTTCCCGACGATGACGCCGGTGAACTTCCCGCCGCCGTTGTTGTTT
TGGAGCACGGAAAGACGATGACGGAAAAAGAGATCGTGGATTACGTCGCCAGTCAAGTAACAACCGCGAA
AAAGTTGCGCGGAGGAGTTGTGTTTGTGGACGAAGTACCGAAAGGTCTTACCGGAAAACTCGACGCAAGA
AAAATCAGAGAGATCCTCATAAAGGCCAAGAAGGGCGGAAAGATCGCCGTGTAATTCTAGACTCGAGCCG
GAAGTTTTCACAAAGCTAACACCGGAAGTTTTCACAAAGCTAACACCGGAAGTTTTCACAAAGCTAACAC
CGGAAGTTTTCACAAAGCTAACACCGGAGTTTTCACAAAGCTAACACCGGAAGTTTTCACAAAGCTAACA
CCGGATCGCGGGCCCTTGCGTACACCATCAGGGTACGATCGACGTACACCATCAGGGTACGGATATCACT
AGAGGGCCCGTTTAAACCCGCTGATCAGCCTCGACTGTGCCTTCTAGTTGCCAGCCATCTGTTGTTTGCC
CCTCCCCCGTGCCTTCCTTGACCCTGGAANGTGCCACTCCCACTGTCCTTTCCTAATAAAATGAGGAAAT
TGCATCGCATTGTCTGAGTAGGTGTCATTCTATTCTGGGGGGTGGGGTGGNNNNNACAGCAAGGGGGAGG
ATTGGGAAGACAATAGC
