>Addgene plasmid #12566 | PCD FL6X | addgene partial sequence | sequence record 18997 | 12566 with BGHrev
TACGGGCCTCTAGTGAATCCGTACCCTGATGGTGTACGTCGATCGTACCCTGATGGTGTACGCAAGGGCC
CGCGATCCGGTGTTAGCTTTGTGAAAACTTCCGGTGTTAGCTTTGTGAAAACTCCGGTGTTAGCTTTGTG
AAAACTTCCGGTGTTAGCTTTGTGAAAACTTCCGGTGTTAGCTTTGTGAAAACTTCCGGTGTTAGCTTTG
TGAAAACTTCCGGCTCGAGTCTAGAATTACACGGCGATCTTTCCGCCCTTCTTGGCCTTTATGAGGATCT
CTCTGATTTTTCTTGCGTCGAGTTTTCCGGTAAGACCTTTCGGTACTTCGTCCACAAACACAACTCCTCC
GCGCAACTTTTTCGCGGTTGTTACTTGACTGGCGACGTAATCCACGATCTCTTTTTCCGTCATCGTCTTT
CCGTGCTCCAAAACAACAACGGCGGCGGGAAGTTCACCGGCGTCATCGTCGGGAAGACCTGCGACACCTG
CGTCGAAGATGTTGGGGTGTTGGAGCAAGATGGATTCCAATTCAGCGGGAGCCACCTGATAGCCTTTGTA
CTTAATCAGAGACTTCAGGCGGTCAACGATGAAGAAGTGTTCGTCTTCGTCCCAGTAAGCTATGTCTCCA
GAATGTAGCCATCCATCCTTGTCAATCAAGGCGTTGGTCGCTTCCGNATTGTTTACATAACCNGGACATA
ATCATAGGACCTCTTACACACAGTTCGCCTCTTTGATAACGCCCAGCGTTTTCCGGTATCAGANNCACAA
CCTTCGCTTCAAAAATGNACAACTTACCGACGCGCCCGGTTANCATCCCCTCGGTG
